Addgene plasmid #80821: p3E-CMVmin:nlsGFP pA
Purpose: CMVmin-promoted nlsGFP with pA
Depositing lab: Philip Washbourne. Depositing organization: University of Oregon. Publication: A MultiSite Gateway Toolkit for Rapid Cloning of Vertebrate Expression Constructs with Diverse Research Applications. Fowler DK, Stewart S, Seredick S, Eisen JS, Stankunas K, Washbourne P. PLoS One. 2016 Aug 8;11(8):e0159277. doi: 10.1371/journal.pone.0159277. eCollection 2016. PONE-D-16-19476 PubMed 27500400.
Backbone
  Vector backbone: pDONR P2R-P3
  Backbone manufacturer: Invitrogen
  Backbone size w/o insert (bp): 2619
  Total vector size (bp): 4542
  Vector type: Mammalian Expression
Growth in bacteria
  Bacterial resistance: Kanamycin, 50 μg/mL
  Growth temperature: 37°C
  Growth strain: DH5alpha
  Copy number: Unknown
Gene/Insert
  Gene/Insert name: p3E-CMV-nlsGFP pA
  Insert size (bp): 1923
  Promoter: CMVmin
  Cloning method: Gateway Cloning
  Sequencing primers: 5′ M13(20)F; 3′ M13R
Terms and licenses: Academic/Nonprofit Terms; Industry Terms: Not Available to Industry
How to cite: p3E-CMVmin:nlsGFP pA was a gift from Philip Washbourne (Addgene plasmid # 80821 ; http://n2t.net/addgene:80821 ; RRID:Addgene_80821)
