[The description below was written by a language model from this plasmid's Addgene catalogue record and pLannotate feature annotations shown in this document.]
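Description:
p3E-CMVmin:nlsGFP pA is a 3′ entry clone for MultiSite Gateway assembly, built in the Invitrogen pDONR P2R-P3 backbone and catalogued as a mammalian expression vector within a toolkit for vertebrate expression constructs. It is propagated in E. coli from a high-copy ColE1/pUC-type origin and selected with kanamycin through an aminoglycoside phosphotransferase (KanR) gene. rrnB T1 and T2 terminators upstream of the cloning region insulate the insert from read-through bacterial transcription, and M13 priming sites flank the insert for sequencing.

The insert sits between Gateway recombination sites annotated as attR2 on one side and an attL-type site overlapping an attB3 core on the other, consistent with the attR2/attL3 arrangement of a third-position entry clone. An LR reaction would place this cassette downstream of 5′ and middle entry elements in a destination vector. The cassette is a self-contained reporter unit, with a CMV-derived promoter driving a nuclear-localised EGFP, followed by the bovine growth hormone polyadenylation signal. T7 and SP6 phage promoters flank the coding sequence. The catalogue calls the promoter "CMVmin", but the automated annotation detects both the CMV enhancer and the CMV immediate-early promoter, so the extent of the promoter fragment should be checked against the sequence. The nuclear localisation signal is not annotated separately; it presumably lies in the unannotated stretch just upstream of EGFP. The sequence record (4,629 nt) is slightly longer than the listed total size of 4,542 bp.

The record gives no purpose beyond providing this reporter cassette. As a 3′ module, it would add an independently transcribed nuclear GFP marker to an assembled construct.
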