Features (pLannotate 1.2.2; 18 found; start..end, strand, type, name):
    121..213     +  CDS            lacI (fragment): lac repressor; lacI; The lac repressor binds to the lac operator to inhibit transcription in E. coli. This inhibition can be relieved by adding lactose or isopropyl-β-D-thiogalactopyranoside (IPTG).
    268..295     -  terminator     rrnB T2 terminator: transcription terminator T2 from the E. coli rrnB gene
    427..470     +  terminator     rrnB T1 terminator: Escherichia coli rrnB; transcription terminator T1 from the E. coli rrnB gene
    517..553     -  CDS            lacZα (fragment): LacZα fragment of β-galactosidase; lacZ fragment
    624..747     -  protein_bind   attR2: mutant version of attR; recombination site for the Gateway® LR reaction LR Clonase™
    757..809     -  misc_feature   bom (fragment): basis of mobility region from pBR322
    964..1343    +  enhancer       CMV enhancer: human cytomegalovirus immediate early enhancer
   1344..1547    +  promoter       CMV promoter: human cytomegalovirus (CMV) immediate early promoter
   1543..1576    +  LTR            5' LTR (truncated) (fragment): truncated 5' long terminal repeat (LTR) from HIV-1
   1592..1610    +  promoter       T7 promoter: promoter for bacteriophage T7 RNA polymerase
   1714..2433    +  CDS            EGFP: the original enhanced GFP (Yang et al., 1996) mammalian codon-optimized
   2468..2486    -  promoter       SP6 promoter: promoter for bacteriophage SP6 RNA polymerase
   2512..2736    +  polyA_signal   bGH poly(A) signal: bovine growth hormone polyadenylation signal
   2738..2758    -  protein_bind   attB3: mutant version of attB; core recombination site for the Gateway® BP reaction BP Clonase™
   2749..2834    -  protein_bind   attL1 (fragment): mutant version of attL; recombination site for the Gateway® LR reaction LR Clonase™
   2871..2889    -  promoter       T7 promoter: promoter for bacteriophage T7 RNA polymerase
   3023..3832    +  CDS            KanR: aminoglycoside phosphotransferase; aph(3')-Ia; confers resistance to kanamycin in bacteria or G418 (Geneticin®) in eukaryotes
   3979..4567    +  rep_origin     ori: high-copy-number ColE1/pMB1/pBR322/pUC origin of replication
>Addgene plasmid #80821 | p3E-CMVmin:nlsGFP pA | depositor full sequence | sequence record 163170 | p3E-CMVmin:nlsGFP pA sequence 4629 bps
CTTTCCTGCGTTATCCCCTGATTCTGTGGATAACCGTATTACCGCCTTTGAGTGAGCTGATACCGCTCGC
CGCAGCCGAACGACCGAGCGCAGCGAGTCAGTGAGCGAGGAAGCGGAAGAGCGCCCAATACGCAAACCGC
CTCTCCCCGCGCGTTGGCCGATTCATTAATGCAGCTGGCACGACAGGTTTCCCGACTGGAAAGCGGGCAG
TGAGCGCAACGCAATTAATACGCGTACCGCTAGCCAGGAAGAGTTTGTAGAAACGCAAAAAGGCCATCCG
TCAGGATGGCCTTCTGCTTAGTTTGATGCCTGGCAGTTTATGGCGGGCGTCCTGCCCGCCACCCTCCGGG
CCGTTGCTTCACAACGTTCAAATCCGCTCCCGGCGGATTTGTCCTACTCAGGAGAGCGTTCACCGACAAA
CAACAGATAAAACGAAAGGCCCAGTCTTCCGACTGAGCCTTTCGTTTTATTTGATGCCTGGCAGTTCCCT
ACTCTCGCGTTAACGCTAGCATGGATGTTTTCCCAGTCACGACGTTGTAAAACGACGGCCAGTCTTAAGC
TCGGGCCCTGCAGCTCTAGAGCTCGAATTCTACAGGTCACTAATACCATCTAAGTAGTTGGTTCATAGTG
ACTGCATATGTTGTGTTTTACAGTATTATGTAGTCTGTTTTTTATGCAAAATCTAATTTAATATATTGAT
ATTTATATCATTTTACGTTTCTCGTTCAACTTTCTTGTACAAAGTGGCCGATCCCCTATGGTGCACTCTC
AGTACAATCTGCTCTGATGCCGCATAGTTAAGCCAGTATCTGCTCCCTGCTTGTGTGTTGGAGGTCGCTG
AGTAGTGCGCGAGCAAAATTTAAGCTACAACAAGGCAAGGCTTGACCGACAATTGCATGAAGAATCTGCT
TAGGGTTAGGCGTTTTGCGCTGCTTCGCGATGTACGGGCCAGATATACGCGTTGACATTGATTATTGACT
AGTTATTAATAGTAATCAATTACGGGGTCATTAGTTCATAGCCCATATATGGAGTTCCGCGTTACATAAC
TTACGGTAAATGGCCCGCCTGGCTGACCGCCCAACGACCCCCGCCCATTGACGTCAATAATGACGTATGT
TCCCATAGTAACGCCAATAGGGACTTTCCATTGACGTCAATGGGTGGAGTATTTACGGTAAACTGCCCAC
TTGGCAGTACATCAAGTGTATCATATGCCAAGTACGCCCCCTATTGACGTCAATGACGGTAAATGGCCCG
CCTGGCATTATGCCCAGTACATGACCTTATGGGACTTTCCTACTTGGCAGTACATCTACGTATTAGTCAT
CGCTATTACCATGGTGATGCGGTTTTGGCAGTACATCAATGGGCGTGGATAGCGGTTTGACTCACGGGGA
TTTCCAAGTCTCCACCCCATTGACGTCAATGGGAGTTTGTTTTGGCACCAAAATCAACGGGACTTTCCAA
AATGTCGTAACAACTCCGCCCCATTGACGCAAATGGGCGGTAGGCGTGTACGGTGGGAGGTCTATATAAG
CAGAGCTCTCTGGCTAACTAGAGAACCCACTGCTTACTGGCTTATCGAAATTAATACGACTCACTATAGG
GAGACCCAAGCTTGGTACCGAGCTCGGATCCATGGCTCCAAAGAAGAAGCGTAAGGTAAATCGATCGAAT
TCAAGGCCTCTCGAGCCTCTAGAAGGTGGCGGAATGGTGAGCAAGGGCGAGGAGCTGTTCACCGGGGTGG
TGCCCATCCTGGTCGAGCTGGACGGCGACGTAAACGGCCACAAGTTCAGCGTGTCCGGCGAGGGCGAGGG
CGATGCCACCTACGGCAAGCTGACCCTGAAGTTCATCTGCACCACCGGCAAGCTGCCCGTGCCCTGGCCC
ACCCTCGTGACCACCCTGACCTACGGCGTGCAGTGCTTCAGCCGCTACCCCGACCACATGAAGCAGCACG
ACTTCTTCAAGTCCGCCATGCCCGAAGGCTACGTCCAGGAGCGCACCATCTTCTTCAAGGACGACGGCAA
CTACAAGACCCGCGCCGAGGTGAAGTTCGAGGGCGACACCCTGGTGAACCGCATCGAGCTGAAGGGCATC
GACTTCAAGGAGGACGGCAACATCCTGGGGCACAAGCTGGAGTACAACTACAACAGCCACAACGTCTATA
TCATGGCCGACAAGCAGAAGAACGGCATCAAGGTGAACTTCAAGATCCGCCACAACATCGAGGACGGCAG
CGTGCAGCTCGCCGACCACTACCAGCAGAACACCCCCATCGGCGACGGCCCCGTGCTGCTGCCCGACAAC
CACTACCTGAGCACCCAGTCCGCCCTGAGCAAAGACCCCAACGAGAAGCGCGATCACATGGTCCTGCTGG
AGTTCGTGACCGCCGCCGGGATCACTCTCGGCATGGACGAGCTGTACAAGTAAGCGGCCGCTCGAGCATG
CATCTAGAGGGCCCTATTCTATAGTGTCACCTAAATGCTAGAGCTCGCTGATCAGCCTCGACTGTGCCTT
CTAGTTGCCAGCCATCTGTTGTTTGCCCCTCCCCCGTGCCTTCCTTTACCCTGGAAGGTGCCACTCCCAC
TGTCCTTTCCTAATAAAATGAGGAAATTGCATCGCATTGTCTGAGTAGGTGTCATTCTATTCTGGGGGGT
GGGGTGGGGCAGGACAGCAAGGGGGAGGATTGGGAAGACAATAGCAGGCATGCTGGGGATGCGGTGGGCT
CTATGGCCAACTTTATTATACAAAGTTGGCATTATAAAAAAGCATTGCTTATCAATTTGTTGCAACGAAC
AGGTCACTATCAGTCAAAATAAAATCATTATTTGGAGCTCCATGGTAGCGTTAACGCGGCCGCGATATCC
CCTATAGTGAGTCGTATTACATGGTCATAGCTGTTTCCTGGCAGCTCTGGCCCGTGTCTCAAAATCTCTG
ATGTTACATTGCACAAGATAAAAATATATCATCATGAACAATAAAACTGTCTGCTTACATAAACAGTAAT
ACAAGGGGTGTTATGAGCCATATTCAACGGGAAACGTCGAGGCCGCGATTAAATTCCAACATGGATGCTG
ATTTATATGGGTATAAATGGGCTCGCGATAATGTCGGGCAATCAGGTGCGACAATCTATCGCTTGTATGG
GAAGCCCGATGCGCCAGAGTTGTTTCTGAAACATGGCAAAGGTAGCGTTGCCAATGATGTTACAGATGAG
ATGGTCAGACTAAACTGGCTGACGGAATTTATGCCTCTTCCGACCATCAAGCATTTTATCCGTACTCCTG
ATGATGCATGGTTACTCACCACTGCGATCCCCGGAAAAACAGCATTCCAGGTATTAGAAGAATATCCTGA
TTCAGGTGAAAATATTGTTGATGCGCTGGCAGTGTTCCTGCGCCGGTTGCATTCGATTCCTGTTTGTAAT
TGTCCTTTTAACAGCGATCGCGTATTTCGTCTCGCTCAGGCGCAATCACGAATGAATAACGGTTTGGTTG
ATGCGAGTGATTTTGATGACGAGCGTAATGGCTGGCCTGTTGAACAAGTCTGGAAAGAAATGCATAAACT
TTTGCCATTCTCACCGGATTCAGTCGTCACTCATGGTGATTTCTCACTTGATAACCTTATTTTTGACGAG
GGGAAATTAATAGGTTGTATTGATGTTGGACGAGTCGGAATCGCAGACCGATACCAGGATCTTGCCATCC
TATGGAACTGCCTCGGTGAGTTTTCTCCTTCATTACAGAAACGGCTTTTTCAAAAATATGGTATTGATAA
TCCTGATATGAATAAATTGCAGTTTCATTTGATGCTCGATGAGTTTTTCTAATCAGAATTGGTTAATTGG
TTGTAACACTGGCAGAGCATTACGCTGACTTGACGGGACGGCGCAAGCTCATGACCAAAATCCCTTAACG
TGAGTTACGCGTCGTTCCACTGAGCGTCAGACCCCGTAGAAAAGATCAAAGGATCTTCTTGAGATCCTTT
TTTTCTGCGCGTAATCTGCTGCTTGCAAACAAAAAAACCACCGCTACCAGCGGTGGTTTGTTTGCCGGAT
CAAGAGCTACCAACTCTTTTTCCGAAGGTAACTGGCTTCAGCAGAGCGCAGATACCAAATACTGTCCTTC
TAGTGTAGCCGTAGTTAGGCCACCACTTCAAGAACTCTGTAGCACCGCCTACATACCTCGCTCTGCTAAT
CCTGTTACCAGTGGCTGCTGCCAGTGGCGATAAGTCGTGTCTTACCGGGTTGGACTCAAGACGATAGTTA
CCGGATAAGGCGCAGCGGTCGGGCTGAACGGGGGGTTCGTGCACACAGCCCAGCTTGGAGCGAACGACCT
ACACCGAACTGAGATACCTACAGCGTGAGCATTGAGAAAGCGCCACGCTTCCCGAAGGGAGAAAGGCGGA
CAGGTATCCGGTAAGCGGCAGGGTCGGAACAGGAGAGCGCACGAGGGAGCTTCCAGGGGGAAACGCCTGG
TATCTTTATAGTCCTGTCGGGTTTCGCCACCTCTGACTTGAGCGTCGATTTTTGTGATGCTCGTCAGGGG
GGCGGAGCCTATGGAAAAACGCCAGCAACGCGGCCTTTTTACGGTTCCTGGCCTTTTGCTGGCCTTTTGC
TCACATGTT
