>Addgene plasmid #80821 | p3E-CMVmin:nlsGFP pA | addgene partial sequence | sequence record 161397 | M13-F20 5'-TGTAAAACGACGGCCAGT-3'
ATTCTACAGGTCACTAATACCATCTAAGTAGTTGGTTCATAGTGACTGCATATGTTGTGTTTTACAGTAT
TATGTAGTCTGTTTTTTATGCAAAATCTAATTTAATATATTGATATTTATATCATTTTACGTTTCTCGTT
CAACTTTCTTGTACAAAGTGGCCGATCCCCTATGGTGCACTCTCAGTACAATCTGCTCTGATGCCGCATA
GTTAAGCCAGTATCTGCTCCCTGCTTGTGTGTTGGAGGTCGCTGAGTAGTGCGCGAGCAAAATTTAAGCT
ACAACAAGGCAAGGCTTGACCGACAATTGCATGAAGAATCTGCTTAGGGTTAGGCGTTTTGCGCTGCTTC
GCGATGTACGGGCCAGATATACGCGTTGACATTGATTATTGACTAGTTATTAATAGTAATCAATTACGGG
GTCATTAGTTCATAGCCCATATATGGAGTTCCGCGTTACATAACTTACGGTAAATGGCCCGCCTGGCTGA
CCGCCCAACGACCCCCGCCCATTGACGTCAATAATGACGTATGTTCCCATAGTAACGCCAATAGGGACTT
TCCATTGACGTCAATGGGTGGAGTATTTACGGTAAACTGCCCACTTGGCAGTACATCAAGTGTATCATAT
GCCAAGTACGCCCCCTATTGACGTCAATGACGGTAAATGGCCCGCCTGGCATTATGCCCAGTACATGACC
TTATGGGACTTTCCTACTTGGCAGTACATCTACGTATTAGTCATCGCTATTACCATGGTGATGCGGTTTT
GGCAGTACATCAATGGGCGTGGATAGCGGTTTGACTCACGGGGATTTCCAAGTCTCCACC
