>Addgene plasmid #80821 | p3E-CMVmin:nlsGFP pA | addgene partial sequence | sequence record 161398 | M13-Rev 5'-CAGGAAACAGCTATGACC-3'
TCGCGGCCGCGTTAACGCTACCATGGAGCTCCAAATAATGATTTTATTTTGACTGATAGTGACCTGTTCG
TTGCAACAAATTGATAAGCAATGCTTTTTTATAATGCCAACTTTGTATAATAAAGTTGGCCATAGAGCCC
ACCGCATCCCCAGCATGCCTGCTATTGTCTTCCCAATCCTCCCCCTTGCTGTCCTGCCCCACCCCACCCC
CCAGAATAGAATGACACCTACTCAGACAATGCGATGCAATTTCCTCATTTTATTAGGAAAGGACAGTGGG
AGTGGCACCTTCCAGGGTAAAGGAAGGCACGGGGGAGGGGCAAACAACAGATGGCTGGCAACTAGAAGGC
ACAGTCGAGGCTGATCAGCGAGCTCTAGCATTTAGGTGACACTATAGAATAGGGCCCTCTAGATGCATGC
TCGAGCGGCCGCTTACTTGTACAGCTCGTCCATGCCGAGAGTGATCCCGGCGGCGGTCACGAACTCCAGC
AGGACCATGTGATCGCGCTTCTCGTTGGGGTCTTTGCTCAGGGCGGACTGGGTGCTCAGGTAGTGGTTGT
CGGGCAGCAGCACGGGGCCGTCGCCGATGGGGGTGTTCTGCTGGTAGTGGTCGGCGAGCTGCACGCTGCC
GTCCTCGATGTTGTGGCGGATCTTGAAGTTCACCTTGATGCCGTTCTTCTGCTTGTCGGCCATGATATAG
ACGTTGTGGCTGTTGTAGTTGTACTCCAGCTTGTGCCCCAGGATGTTGCCGTCCTCCTTGAAGTCGATGC
CCTTCAGCTCGATGCGGTTCACCAGGGTGTCGCCCTCGA
