>Addgene plasmid #80821 | p3E-CMVmin:nlsGFP pA | addgene partial sequence | sequence record 163168 | EXFP-R 5'-GTCTTGTAGTTGCCGTCGTC-3'
GTAGCCTTCGGGCATGGCGGACTTGAAGAAGTCGTGCTGCTTCATGTGGTCGGGGTAGCGGCTGAAGCAC
TGCACGCCGTAGGTCAGGGTGGTCACGAGGGTGGGCCAGGGCACGGGCAGCTTGCCGGTGGTGCAGATGA
ACTTCAGGGTCAGCTTGCCGTAGGTGGCATCGCCCTCGCCCTCGCCGGACACGCTGAACTTGTGGCCGTT
TACGTCGCCGTCCAGCTCGACCAGGATGGGCACCACCCCGGTGAACAGCTCCTCGCCCTTGCTCACCATT
CCGCCACCTTCTAGAGGCTCGAGAGGCCTTGAATTCGATCGATTTACCTTACGCTTCTTCTTTGGAGCCA
TGGATCCGAGCTCGGTACCAAGCTTGGGTCTCCCTATAGTGAGTCGTATTAATTTCGATAAGCCAGTAAG
CAGTGGGTTCTCTAGTTAGCCAGAGAGCTCTGCTTATATAGACCTCCCACCGTACACGCCTACCGCCCAT
TTGCGTCAATGGGGCGGAGTTGTTACGACATTTTGGAAAGTCCCGTTGATTTTGGTGCCAAAACAAACTC
CCATTGACGTCAATGGGGTGGAGACTTGGAAATCCCCGTGAGTCAAACCGCTATCCACGCCCATTGATGT
ACTGCCAAAACCGCATCACCATGGTAATAGCGATGACTAATACGTAGATGTACTGCCAAGTAGGAAAGTC
CCATAAGGTCATGTACTGGGCATAATGCCAGGCGGGCCATTTACCGTCATTGACGTCAATAGGGGGCGTA
CTTGGCATATGATACACTTGATGTACTGCCAAGTGGGCAGTTTACCGTAA
